>Addgene plasmid #138205 | pcDNA3-PKAsub(T/A)-YPet-NES | addgene full sequence | sequence record 307407 | Addgene NGS Result
GACGGATCGGGAGATCTCCCGATCCCCTATGGTGCACTCTCAGTACAATCTGCTCTGATGCCGCATAGTT
AAGCCAGTATCTGCTCCCTGCTTGTGTGTTGGAGGTCGCTGAGTAGTGCGCGAGCAAAATTTAAGCTACA
ACAAGGCAAGGCTTGACCGACAATTGCATGAAGAATCTGCTTAGGGTTAGGCGTTTTGCGCTGCTTCGCG
ATGTACGGGCCAGATATACGCGTTGACATTGATTATTGACTAGTTATTAATAGTAATCAATTACGGGGTC
ATTAGTTCATAGCCCATATATGGAGTTCCGCGTTACATAACTTACGGTAAATGGCCCGCCTGGCTGACCG
CCCAACGACCCCCGCCCATTGACGTCAATAATGACGTATGTTCCCATAGTAACGCCAATAGGGACTTTCC
ATTGACGTCAATGGGTGGAGTATTTACGGTAAACTGCCCACTTGGCAGTACATCAAGTGTATCATATGCC
AAGTACGCCCCCTATTGACGTCAATGACGGTAAATGGCCCGCCTGGCATTATGCCCAGTACATGACCTTA
TGGGACTTTCCTACTTGGCAGTACATCTACGTATTAGTCATCGCTATTACCATGGTGATGCGGTTTTGGC
AGTACATCAATGGGCGTGGATAGCGGTTTGACTCACGGGGATTTCCAAGTCTCCACCCCATTGACGTCAA
TGGGAGTTTGTTTTGGCACCAAAATCAACGGGACTTTCCAAAATGTCGTAACAACTCCGCCCCATTGACG
CAAATGGGCGGTAGGCGTGTACGGTGGGAGGTCTATATAAGCAGAGCTCTCTGGCTAACTAGAGAACCCA
CTGCTTACTGGCTTATCGAAATTAATACGACTCACTATAGGGAGACCCAAGCTTGCGGCCGCCACCATGG
TGCGGGGTTCTCATCATCATCATCATCATGGTATGGCTAGCATGACTGGTGGACAGCAAATGGGTCGGGA
TCTGTACGACGATGACGATAAGGATCCCATGCTGCGTCGCGCCGCCCTGGTGGACGGCGGCACCGGCGGC
AGCATGGTGAGCAAAGGCGAAGAGCTGTTCACCGGCGTGGTGCCCATCCTGGTGGAGCTGGACGGCGACG
TGAACGGCCACAAGTTCAGCGTGAGCGGCGAGGGCGAGGGCGACGCCACCTACGGCAAGCTGACCCTGAA
GCTGCTGTGCACCACCGGCAAGCTGCCCGTGCCCTGGCCCACCCTGGTGACCACCCTGGGCTACGGCGTG
CAGTGCTTCGCCCGGTACCCCGACCACATGAAGCAGCACGACTTCTTCAAGAGCGCCATGCCCGAGGGCT
ACGTGCAGGAGCGGACCATCTTCTTCAAGGACGACGGCAACTACAAGACCCGGGCCGAGGTGAAGTTCGA
GGGCGACACCCTGGTGAACCGGATCGAGCTGAAGGGCATCGACTTCAAGGAGGACGGCAACATCCTGGGC
CACAAGCTGGAGTACAACTACAACAGCCACAACGTGTACATCACCGCCGACAAGCAGAAGAACGGCATCA
AGGCCAACTTCAAGATCCGGCACAACATCGAGGACGGCGGCGTGCAGCTGGCCGACCACTACCAGCAGAA
CACCCCCATCGGCGACGGCCCCGTGCTGCTGCCCGACAACCACTACCTGAGCTACCAGAGCGCCCTGTTC
AAGGACCCCAACGAGAAGCGGGACCACATGGTGCTGCTGGAGTTCCTGACCGCCGCCGGCATCACCGAGG
GCATGGACGAGCTGTACAAGGAATTCCTGCCCCCCCTGGAGCGCCTGACCCTGTAATCTAGAGGGCCCTA
TTCTATAGTGTCACCTAAATGCTAGAGCTCGCTGATCAGCCTCGACTGTGCCTTCTAGTTGCCAGCCATC
TGTTGTTTGCCCCTCCCCCGTGCCTTCCTTGACCCTGGAAGGTGCCACTCCCACTGTCCTTTCCTAATAA
AATGAGGAAATTGCATCGCATTGTCTGAGTAGGTGTCATTCTATTCTGGGGGGTGGGGTGGGGCAGGACA
GCAAGGGGGAGGATTGGGAAGACAATAGCAGGCATGCTGGGGATGCGGTGGGCTCTATGGCTTCTGAGGC
GGAAAGAACCAGCTGGGGCTCTAGGGGGTATCCCC
[124 nt withheld, positions 2136-2259]
C
[91 nt withheld, positions 2261-2351]
A
[49 nt withheld, positions 2353-2401]
CCTTTGACGTTGGAGTCCACGTTCTTT
[37 nt withheld, positions 2429-2465]
ACCCTATCTCGGTCTATTCTTTTGATTTATAAGGGATTTTGCCGATTTCGGCCTATTGGTTAAAAAATGA
GCTGATTTAACAAAAATTTAACGCGAATTAATTCTGTGGAATGTGTGTCAGTTAGGGTGTGGAAAGTCCC
CAGGCTCCCCAGCAGGCAGAAGTATGCAAAGCATGCATCTCAATTAGTCAGCAACCAGGTGTGGAAAGTC
CCCAGGCTCCCCAGCAGGCAGAAGTATGCAAAGCATGCATCTCAATTAGTCAGCAACCATAGTCCCGCCC
CTAACTCCGCCCATCCCGCCCCTAACTCCGCCCAGTTCCGCCCATTCTCCGCCCCATGGCTGACTAATTT
TTTTTATTTATGCAGAGGCCGAGGCCGCCTCTGCCTCTGAGCTATTCCAGAAGTAGTGAGGAGGCTTTTT
TGGAGGCCTAGGCTTTTGCAAAAAGCTCCCGGGAGCTTGTATATCCATTTTCGGATCTGATCAAGAGACA
GGATGAGGATCGTTTCGCATGATTGAACAAGATGGATTGCACGCAGGTTCTCCGGCCGCTTGGGTGGAGA
GGCTATTCGGCTATGACTGGGCACAACAGACAATCGGCTGCTCTGATGCCGCCGTGTTCCGGCTGTCAGC
GCAGGGGCGCCCGGTTCTTTTTGTCAAGACCGACCTGTCCGGTGCCCTGAATGAACTGCAGGACGAGGCA
GCGCGGCTATCGTGGCTGGCCACGACGGGCGTTCCTTGCGCAGCTGTGCTCGACGTTGTCACTGAAGCGG
GAAGGGACTGGCTGCTATTGGGCGAAGTGCCGGGGCAGGATCTCCTGTCATCTCACCTTGCTCCTGCCGA
GAAAGTATCCATCATGGCTGATGCAATGCGGCGGCTGCATACGCTTGATCCGGCTACCTGCCCATTCGAC
CACCAAGCGAAACATCGCATCGAGCGAGCACGTACTCGGATGGAAGCCGGTCTTGTCGATCAGGATGATC
TGGACGAAGAGCATCAGGGGCTCGCGCCAGCCGAACTGTTCGCCAGGCTCAAGGCGCGCATGCCCGACGG
CGAGGATCTCGTCGTGACCCATGGCGATGCCTGCTTGCCGAATATCATGGTGGAAAATGGCCGCTTTTCT
GGATTCATCGACTGTGGCCGGCTGGGTGTGGCGGACCGCTATCAGGACATAGCGTTGGCTACCCGTGATA
TTGCTGAAGAGCTTGGCGGCGAATGGGCTGACCGCTTCCTCGTGCTTTACGGTATCGCCGCTCCCGATTC
GCAGCGCATCGCCTTCTATCGCCTTCTTGACGAGTTCTTCTGAGCGGGACTCTGGGGTTCGAAATGACCG
ACCAAGCGACGCCCAACCTGCCATCACGAGATTTCGATTCCACCGCCGCCTTCTATGAAAGGTTGGGCTT
CGGAATCGTTTTCCGGGACGCCGGCTGGATGATCCTCCAGCGCGGGGATCTCATGCTGGAGTTCTTCGCC
CACCCCAACTTGTTTATTGCAGCTTATAATGGTTACAAATAAAGCAATAGCATCACAAATTTCACAAATA
AAGCATTTTTTTCACTGCATTCTAGTTGTGGTTTGTCCAAACTCATCAATGTATCTTATCATGTCTGTAT
ACCGTCGACCTCTAGCTAGAGCTTGGCGTAATCATGGTCATAGCTGTTTCCTGTGTGAAATTGTTATCCG
CTCACAATTCCACACAACATACGAGCCGGAAGCATAAAGTGTAAAGCCTGGGGTGCCTAATGAGTGAGCT
AACTCACATTAATTGCGTTGCGCTCACTGCCCGCTTTCCAGTCGGGAAACCTGTCGTGCCAGCTGCATTA
ATGAATCGGCCAACGCGCGGGGAGAGGCGGTTTGCGTATTGGGCGCTCTTCCGCTTCCTCGCTCACTGAC
TCGCTGCGCTCGGTCGTTCGGCTGCGGCGAGCGGTATCAGCTCACTCAAAGGCGGTAATACGGTTATCCA
CAGAATCAGGGGATAACGCAGGAAAGAACATGTGAGCAAAAGGCCAGCAAAAGGCCAGGAACCGTAAAAA
GGCCGCGTTGCTGGCGTTTTTCCATAGGCTCCGCCCCCCTGACGAGCATCACAAAAATCGACGCTCAAGT
CAGAGGTGGCGAAACCCGACAGGACTATAAAGATACCAGGCGTTTCCCCCTGGAAGCTCCCTCGTGCGCT
CTCCTGTTCCGACCCTGCCGCTTACCGGATACCTGTCCGCCTTTCTCCCTTCGGGAAGCGTGGCGCTTTC
TCATAGCTCACGCTGTAGGTATCTCAGTTCGGTGTAGGTCGTTCGCTCCAAGCTGGGCTGTGTGCACGAA
CCCCCCGTTCAGCCCGACCGCTGCGCCTTATCCGGTAACTATCGTCTTGAGTCCAACCCGGTAAGACACG
ACTTATCGCCACTGGCAGCAGCCACTGGTAACAGGATTAGCAGAGCGAGGTATGTAGGCGGTGCTACAGA
GTTCTTGAAGTGGTGGCCTAACTACGGCTACACTAGAAGAACAGTATTTGGTATCTGCGCTCTGCTGAAG
CCAGTTACCTTCGGAAAAAGAGTTGGTAGCTCTTGATCCGGCAAACAAACCACCGCTGGTAGCGGTGGTT
TTTTTGTTTGCAAGCAGCAGATTACGCGCAGAAAAAAAGGATCTCAAGAAGATCCTTTGATCTTTTCTAC
GGGGTCTGACGCTCAGTGGAACGAAAACTCACGTTAAGGGATTTTGGTCATGAGATTATCAAAAAGGATC
TTCACCTAGATCCTTTTAAATTAAAAATGAAGTTTTAAATCAATCTAAAGTATATATGAGTAAACTTGGT
CTGACAGTTACCAATGCTTAATCAGTGAGGCACCTATCTCAGCGATCTGTCTATTTCGTTCATCCATAGT
TGCCTGACTCCCCGTCGTGTAGATAACTACGATACGGGAGGGCTTACCATCTGGCCCCAGTGCTGCAATG
ATACCGCGAGACCCACGCTCACCGGCTCCAGATTTATCAGCAATAAACCAGCCAGCCGGAAGGGCCGAGC
GCAGAAGTGGTCCTGCAACTTTATCCGCCTCCATCCAGTCTATTAATTGTTGCCGGGAAGCTAGAGTAAG
TAGTTCGCCAGTTAATAGTTTGCGCAACGTTGTTGCCATTGCTACAGGCATCGTGGTGTCACGCTCGTCG
TTTGGTATGGCTTCATTCAGCTCCGGTTCCCAACGATCAAGGCGAGTTACATGATCCCCCATGTTGTGCA
AAAAAGCGGTTAGCTCCTTCGGTCCTCCGATCGTTGTCAGAAGTAAGTTGGCCGCAGTGTTATCACTCAT
GGTTATGGCAGCACTGCATAATTCTCTTACTGTCATGCCATCCGTAAGATGCTTTTCTGTGACTGGTGAG
TACTCAACCAAGTCATTCTGAGAATAGTGTATGCGGCGACCGAGTTGCTCTTGCCCGGCGTCAATACGGG
ATAATACCGCGCCACATAGCAGAACTTTAAAAGTGCTCATCATTGGAAAACGTTCTTCGGGGCGAAAACT
CTCAAGGATCTTACCGCTGTTGAGATCCAGTTCGATGTAACCCACTCGTGCACCCAACTGATCTTCAGCA
TCTTTTACTTTCACCAGCGTTTCTGGGTGAGCAAAAACAGGAAGGCAAAATGCCGCAAAAAAGGGAATAA
GGGCGACACGGAAATGTTGAATACTCATACTCTTCCTTTTTCAATATTATTGAAGCATTTATCAGGGTTA
TTGTCTCATGAGCGGATACATATTTGAATGTATTTAGAAAAATAAACAAATAGGGGTTCCGCGCACATTT
CCCCGAAAAGTGCCACCTGACGTC
Features (pLannotate 1.2.2; 25 found; start..end, strand, type, name):
     28..80      -  misc_feature   bom (fragment): basis of mobility region from pBR322
    235..614     +  enhancer       CMV enhancer: human cytomegalovirus immediate early enhancer
    615..818     +  promoter       CMV promoter: human cytomegalovirus (CMV) immediate early promoter
    814..847     +  LTR            5' LTR (truncated) (fragment): truncated 5' long terminal repeat (LTR) from HIV-1
    863..881     +  promoter       T7 promoter: promoter for bacteriophage T7 RNA polymerase
    922..942     +  CDS            capTEV™ (fragment): composite tag for in vivo biotinylation, TEV protease cleavage, and 6xHis tagging
    943..975     +  CDS            T7 tag (gene 10 leader): leader peptide from bacteriophage T7 gene 10 promotes efficient translation in E. coli
    979..1002    +  CDS            Xpress™ tag: Xpress™ epitope tag, including an enterokinase recognition and cleavage site
   1054..1770    +  CDS            YPet: YPet is a basic (constitutively fluorescent) yellow fluorescent protein published in 2005, derived from Aequorea victoria. It has moderate acid sensitivity.
   1777..1803    +  CDS            NES: nuclear export signal from the HIV Rev protein (Fischer et al., 1995)
   1822..1840    -  promoter       SP6 promoter: promoter for bacteriophage SP6 RNA polymerase
   1866..2090    +  polyA_signal   bGH poly(A) signal: bovine growth hormone polyadenylation signal
   2094..2115    +  promoter       SV40 promoter (fragment): SV40 enhancer and early promoter
   2136..2564    +  rep_origin     f1 ori (sequence partly withheld): f1 bacteriophage origin of replication; arrow indicates direction of (+) strand synthesis
   2578..2907    +  promoter       SV40 promoter: SV40 enhancer and early promoter
   2974..3765    +  CDS            neo: KKA2_KLEPN - Also known as kan, nptII. Experimental evidence at protein level: Swiss-Prot protein existence level 1. Resistance to kanamycin, neomycin, paromomycin, ribostamycin, butirosin and gentamicin B. From Klebsiella pneumoniae.
   3789..3947    +  CDS            ble (fragment): BLE_KLEPN - Experimental evidence at protein level: Swiss-Prot protein existence level 1. Binding protein with a strong affinity to the bleomycin family of antibiotics. Binds to CL990; an antimitotic-antibiotic compound. From Klebsiella pneumoniae.
   3942..4063    +  polyA_signal   SV40 poly(A) signal: SV40 polyadenylation signal
   4136..4152    -  protein_bind   lac operator: The lac repressor binds to the lac operator to inhibit transcription in E. coli. This inhibition can be relieved by adding lactose or isopropyl-β-D-thiogalactopyranoside (IPTG). lac repressor encoded by lacI
   4160..4190    -  promoter       lac promoter: promoter for the E. coli lac operon
   4205..4226    -  protein_bind   CAP binding site: CAP binding activates transcription in the presence of cAMP. E. coli catabolite activator protein
   4239..4331    -  CDS            lacI (fragment): lac repressor; lacI; The lac repressor binds to the lac operator to inhibit transcription in E. coli. This inhibition can be relieved by adding lactose or isopropyl-β-D-thiogalactopyranoside (IPTG).
   4514..5102    -  rep_origin     ori: high-copy-number ColE1/pMB1/pBR322/pUC origin of replication
   5273..6133    -  CDS            AmpR: β-lactamase; bla; confers resistance to ampicillin, carbenicillin, and related antibiotics
   6134..6238    -  promoter       AmpR promoter: bla
