[The description below was written by a language model from this plasmid's Addgene catalogue record and pLannotate feature annotations shown in this document.]
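Description:
pcDNA3-PKAsub(T/A)-YPet-NES is a mammalian expression plasmid of about 6.3 kb built on the pcDNA3 backbone. It is maintained in E. coli at high copy through a ColE1/pUC-type origin with ampicillin selection (AmpR under its own bla promoter), and it also carries an f1 origin. For selection in mammalian cells, an SV40 early promoter drives a neomycin phosphotransferase gene terminated by an SV40 poly(A) signal, allowing G418 selection of stable transfectants.

The payload is a synthetic 798 bp insert cloned between BamHI and XbaI, transcribed from the CMV immediate-early enhancer/promoter and terminated by the bGH polyadenylation signal. T7 and SP6 promoters flank the cloning region. The open reading frame begins with a backbone-derived N-terminal leader of 6xHis, T7 gene 10 leader and Xpress epitope tags, followed by a short PKA substrate peptide, the yellow fluorescent protein YPet, and a C-terminal HIV Rev-type nuclear export signal that confines the protein to the cytosol. The substrate peptide is too short to be called by the automated annotation, but would fall in the unannotated gap between the Xpress tag and YPet.

This construct is one half of BimAKAR, a bimolecular FRET-based reporter of PKA activity, and is meant to be co-expressed with the partner plasmid pcDNA3-Cerulean-FHA1-NES. In the functional reporter, PKA phosphorylation of the substrate threonine lets the phosphothreonine-binding FHA1 domain engage it, bringing Cerulean and YPet together to produce FRET. Here that target threonine is mutated to alanine, so the substrate cannot be phosphorylated. The plasmid therefore serves as a negative control for confirming that FRET changes depend on phosphorylation.
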