Addgene plasmid #138205: pcDNA3-PKAsub(T/A)-YPet-NES
Purpose: Encodes negative-control substrate fragment of FRET-based bimolecular PKA activity reporter (BimAKAR); cytosol targeted. Use in conjunction with pcDNA3-Cerulean-FHA1-NES.
Depositing lab: Jin Zhang. Depositing organization: Johns Hopkins University and School of Medicine. Publication: Luminescent kinase activity biosensors based on a versatile bimolecular switch. Herbst KJ, Allen MD, Zhang J. J Am Chem Soc. 2011 Apr 20;133(15):5676-9. doi: 10.1021/ja1117396. Epub 2011 Mar 25. PubMed 21438554.
Backbone
  Vector backbone: pcDNA3
  Backbone manufacturer: Invitrogen
  Backbone size w/o insert (bp): 5472
  Total vector size (bp): 6270
  Vector type: Mammalian Expression
  Selectable markers: Neomycin (select with G418)
Growth in bacteria
  Bacterial resistance: Ampicillin, 100 μg/mL
  Growth temperature: 37°C
  Growth strain: DH5alpha
  Copy number: High Copy
Gene/Insert
  Gene/Insert name: PKAsub(T/A)-YPet-NES
  Species: Synthetic
  Insert size (bp): 798
  Mutation: Target Thr residue in substrate domain mutated to Ala.
  Promoter: CMV
  Tag / fusion protein: YPet (C terminal on insert); Nuclear export signal (NES) (C terminal on insert); 6xHIS - T7 tag (gene 10 leader) - Xpress (TM) tag (N terminal on backbone)
  Cloning method: Restriction Enzyme; 5′ cloning site BamHI (not destroyed); 3′ cloning site XbaI (not destroyed)
  Sequencing primers: 5′ CMV forward; 3′ BGH reverse
Terms and licenses: Academic/Nonprofit Terms; Industry Terms: Not Available to Industry
How to cite: pcDNA3-PKAsub(T/A)-YPet-NES was a gift from Jin Zhang (Addgene plasmid # 138205 ; http://n2t.net/addgene:138205 ; RRID:Addgene_138205)
